>Addgene plasmid #217693 | HA-MBP-TEVpCS-ADGRE5 CTF-FLAG | addgene full sequence | sequence record 430282 | Addgene NGS Result
CTGGCCAGACATGATAAGATACATTGATGAGTTTGGACAAACCACAACTAGAATGCAGTGAAAAAAATGC
TTTATTTGTGAAATTTGTGATGCTATTGCTTTATTTGTAACCATTATAAGCTGCAATAAACAAGTTAACA
ACAACAATTGCATTCATTTTATGTTTCAGGTTCAGGGGGAGGTGTGGGAGGTTTTTTAAAGCAAGTAAAA
CCTCTACAAATGTGGTATGGAATTAATTCTAAAATACAGCATAGCAAAACTTTAACCTCCAAATCAAGCC
TCTACTTGAATCCTTTTCTGAGGGATGAATAAGGCATAGGCATCAGGGGCTGTTGCCAATGTGCATTAGC
TGTTTGCAGCCTCACCTTCTTTCATGGAGTTTAAGATATAGTGTATTTTCCCAAGGTTTGAACTAGCTCT
TCATTTCTTTATGTTTTAAATGCACTGACCTCCCACATTCCCTTTTTAGTAAAATATTCAGAAATAATTT
AAATACATCATTGCAATGAAAATAAATGTTTTTTATTAGGCAGAATCCAGATGCTCAAGGCCCTTCATAA
TATCCCCCAGTTTAGTAGTTGGACTTAGGGAACAAAGGAACCTTTAATAGAAATTGGACAGCAAGAAAGC
GAGCTTCTAGCTTATCCTCAGTCCTGCTCCTCTGCCACAAAGTGCACGCAGTTGCCGGCCGGGTCGCGCA
GGGCGAACTCCCGCCCCCACGGCTGCTCGCCGATCTCGGTCATGGCCGGCCCGGAGGCGTCCCGGAAGTT
CGTGGACACGACCTCCGACCACTCGGCGTACAGCTCGTCCAGGCCGCGCACCCACACCCAGGCCAGGGTG
TTGTCCGGCACCACCTGGTCCTGGACCGCGCTGATGAACAGGGTCACGTCGTCCCGGACCACACCGGCGA
AGTCGTCCTCCACGAAGTCCCGGGAGAACCCGAGCCGGTCGGTCCAGAACTCGACCGCTCCGGCGACGTC
GCGCGCGGTGAGCACCGGAACGGCACTGGTCAACTTGGCCATGATGGCTCCTCCTGTCAGGAGAGGAAAG
AGAAGAAGGTTAGTACAATTGCTATAGTGAGTTGTATTATACTATGCAGATATACTATGCCAATGATTAA
TTGTCAAACTAGGGCTGCAGGGTTCATAGTGCCACTTTTCCTGCACTGCCCCATCTCCTGCCCACCCTTT
CCCAGGCATAGACAGTCAGTGACTTACCAAACTCACAGGAGGGAGAAGGCAGAAGCTTGAGACAGACCCG
CGGGACCGCCGAACTGCGAGGGGACGTGGCTAGGGCGGCTTCTTTTATGGTGCGCCGGCCCTCGGAGGCA
GGGCGCTCGGGGAGGCCTAGCGGCCAATCTGCGGTGGCAGGAGGCGGGGCCGAAGGCCGTGCCTGACCAA
TCCGGAGCACATAGGAGTCTCAGCCCCCCGCCCCAAAGCAAGGGGAAGTCACGCGCCTGTAGCGCCAGCG
TGTTGTGAAATGGGGGCTTGGGGGGGTTGGGGCCCTGACTAGTCAAAACAAACTCCCATTGACGTCAATG
GGGTGGAGACTTGGAAATCCCCGTGAGTCAAACCGCTATCCACGCCCATTGATGTACTGCCAAAACCGCA
TCATCATGGTAATAGCGATGACTAATACGTAGATGTACTGCCAAGTAGGAAAGTCCCATAAGGTCATGTA
CTGGGCATAATGCCAGGCGGGCCATTTACCGTCATTGACGTCAATAGGGGGCGTACTTGGCATATGATAC
ACTTGATGTACTGCCAAGTGGGCAGTTTACCGTAAATACTCCACCCATTGACGTCAATGGAAAGTCCCTA
TTGGCGTTACTATGGGAACATACGTCATTATTGACGTCAATGGGCGGGGGTCGTTGGGCGGTCAGCCAGG
CGGGCCATTTACCGTAAGTTATGTAACGCCTGCAGGTTAATTAAGAACATGTGAGCAAAAGGCCAGCAAA
AGGCCAGGAACCGTAAAAAGGCCGCGTTGCTGGCGTTTTTCCATAGGCTCCGCCCCCCTGACGAGCATCA
CAAAAATCGACGCTCAAGTCAGAGGTGGCGAAACCCGACAGGACTATAAAGATACCAGGCGTTTCCCCCT
GGAAGCTCCCTCGTGCGCTCTCCTGTTCCGACCCTGCCGCTTACCGGATACCTGTCCGCCTTTCTCCCTT
CGGGAAGCGTGGCGCTTTCTCATAGCTCACGCTGTAGGTATCTCAGTTCGGTGTAGGTCGTTCGCTCCAA
GCTGGGCTGTGTGCACGAACCCCCCGTTCAGCCCGACCGCTGCGCCTTATCCGGTAACTATCGTCTTGAG
TCCAACCCGGTAAGACACGACTTATCGCCACTGGCAGCAGCCACTGGTAACAGGATTAGCAGAGCGAGGT
ATGTAGGCGGTGCTACAGAGTTCTTGAAGTGGTGGCCTAACTACGGCTACACTAGAAGAACAGTATTTGG
TATCTGCGCTCTGCTGAAGCCAGTTACCTTCGGAAAAAGAGTTGGTAGCTCTTGATCCGGCAAACAAACC
ACCGCTGGTAGCGGTGGTTTTTTTGTTTGCAAGCAGCAGATTACGCGCAGAAAAAAAGGATCTCAAGAAG
ATCCTTTGATCTTTTCTACGGGGTCTGACGCTCAGTGGAACGAAAACTCACGTTAAGGGATTTTGGTCAT
GGCTAGTTAATTAACATTTAAATCAGCGGCCGCAATAAAATATCTTTATTTTCATTACATCTGTGTGTTG
GTTTTTTGTGTGAATCGTAACTAACATACGCTCTCCATCAAAACAAAACGAAACAAAACAAACTAGCAAA
ATAGGCTGTCCCCAGTGCAAGTGCAGGTGCCAGAACATTTCTCTATCGAAGGATCTGCGATCGCTCCGGT
GCCCGTCAGTGGGCAGAGCGCACATCGCCCACAGTCCCCGAGAAGTTGGGGGGAGGGGTCGGCAATTGAA
CGGGTGCCTAGAGAAGGTGGCGCGGGGTAAACTGGGAAAGTGATGTCGTGTACTGGCTCCGCCTTTTTCC
CGAGGGTGGGGGAGAACCGTATATAAGTGCAGTAGTCGCCGTGAACGTTCTTTTTCGCAACGGGTTTGCC
GCCAGAACACAGCTGAAGCTTCGAGGGGCTCGCATCTCTCCTTCACGCGCCCGCCGCCCTACCTGAGGCC
GCCATCCACGCCGGTTGAGTCGCGTTCTGCCGCCTCCCGCCTGTGGTGCCTCCTGAACTGCGTCCGCCGT
CTAGGTAAGTTTAAAGCTCAGGTCGAGACCGGGCCTTTGTCCGGCGCTCCCTTGGAGCCTACCTAGACTC
AGCCGGCTCTCCACGCTTTGCCTGACCCTGCTTGCTCAACTCTACGTCTTTGTTTCGTTTTCTGTTCTGC
GCCGTTACAGATCCAAGCTGTGACCGGCGCCTACCTGAGATCACCGGCGAAGGAGGGCCACCATGTACAG
GATGCAACTCCTGTCTTGCATTGCACTAAGTCTTGCACTTGTCACGAATTCGTACCCATACGATGTTCCA
GATTACGCTGGATCCAAAATTGAAGAAGGCAAACTGGTGATTTGGATTAACGGCGATAAAGGCTATAACG
GCCTGGCGGAAGTGGGCAAAAAATTTGAAAAAGATACCGGCATTAAAGTGACCGTGGAACATCCGGATAA
ACTGGAAGAAAAATTTCCGCAGGTGGCGGCGACCGGCGATGGCCCGGATATTATTTTTTGGGCGCATGAT
CGCTTTGGCGGCTATGCGCAGAGCGGCCTGCTGGCGGAAATTACCCCGGATAAAGCGTTTCAGGATAAAC
TGTATCCGTTTACCTGGGATGCGGTGCGCTATAACGGCAAACTGATTGCGTATCCGATTGCGGTGGAAGC
GCTGAGCCTGATTTATAACAAAGATCTGCTGCCGAACCCGCCGAAAACCTGGGAAGAAATTCCGGCGCTG
GATAAAGAACTGAAAGCGAAAGGCAAAAGCGCGCTGATGTTTAACCTGCAGGAACCGTATTTTACCTGGC
CGCTGATTGCGGCGGATGGCGGCTATGCGTTTAAATATGAAAACGGCAAATATGATATTAAAGATGTGGG
CGTGGATAACGCGGGCGCGAAAGCGGGCCTGACCTTTCTGGTGGATCTGATTAAAAACAAACATATGAAC
GCGGATACCGATTATAGCATTGCGGAAGCGGCGTTTAACAAAGGCGAAACCGCGATGACCATTAACGGCC
CGTGGGCGTGGAGCAACATTGATACCAGCAAAGTGAACTATGGCGTGACCGTGCTGCCGACCTTTAAAGG
CCAGCCGAGCAAACCGTTTGTGGGCGTGCTGAGCGCGGGCATTAACGCGGCGAGCCCGAACAAAGAACTG
GCGAAAGAATTTCTGGAAAACTATCTGCTGACCGATGAAGGCCTGGAAGCGGTGAACAAAGATAAACCGC
TGGGCGCGGTGGCGCTGAAAAGCTATGAAGAAGAACTGGCGAAAGATCCGCGCATTGCGGCGACCATGGA
AAACGCGCAGAAAGGCGAAATTATGCCGAACATTCCGCAGATGAGCGCGTTTTGGTATGCGGTGCGCACC
GCGGTGATTAACGCGGCGAGCGGCCGCCAGACCGTGGATGAAGCGCTGAAAGATGCGCAGACCAACGAGA
ACCTTTACTTCCAAAGCAGCTTTGCGATCCTTATGGCTCATTATGACGTGGAGGACTGGAAGCTGACCCT
GATCACCAGGGTGGGACTGGCGCTGTCACTCTTCTGCCTGCTGCTGTGCATCCTCACTTTCCTGCTGGTG
CGGCCCATCCAGGGCTCGCGCACCACCATACACCTGCACCTCTGCATCTGCCTCTTCGTGGGCTCCACCA
TCTTCCTGGCCGGCATCGAGAACGAAGGCGGCCAGGTGGGGCTGCGCTGCCGCCTGGTGGCCGGGCTGCT
GCACTACTGTTTCCTGGCCGCCTTCTGCTGGATGAGCCTCGAAGGCCTGGAGCTCTACTTTCTTGTGGTG
CGCGTGTTCCAAGGCCAGGGCCTGAGTACGCGCTGGCTCTGCCTGATCGGCTATGGCGTGCCCCTGCTCA
TCGTGGGCGTCTCGGCTGCCATCTACAGCAAGGGCTACGGCCGCCCCAGATACTGCTGGTTGGACTTTGA
GCAGGGCTTCCTCTGGAGCTTCTTGGGACCTGTGACCTTCATCATTTTGTGCAATGCTGTCATTTTCGTG
ACTACCGTCTGGAAGCTCACTCAGAAGTTTTCTGAAATCAATCCAGACATGAAGAAATTAAAGAAGGCGA
GGGCGCTGACCATCACGGCCATCGCGCAGCTCTTCCTGTTGGGCTGCACCTGGGTCTTTGGCCTGTTCAT
CTTCGACGATCGGAGCTTGGTGCTGACCTATGTGTTTACCATCCTCAACTGCCTGCAGGGCGCCTTCCTC
TACCTGCTGCACTGCCTGCTCAACAAGAAGGTTCGGGAAGAATACCGGAAGTGGGCCTGCCTAGTTGCTG
GGGGGAGCAAGTACTCAGAATTCACCTCCACCACGTCTGGCACTGGCCACAATCAGACCCGGGCCCTCAG
GGCATCAGAGTCCGGCATAGGTTCTGACTACAAAGACGATGACGACAAGTGAAGATCTGACAAAACTCAC
ACATGCCCACCGTGCCCAGCACCTGAACTCCTGGGGGGACCGTCAGTCTTCCTCTTCCCCCCAAAACCCA
AGGACACCCTCATGATCTCCCGGACCCCTGAGGTCACATGCGTGGTGGTGGACGTGAGCCACGAAGACCC
TGAGGTCAAGTTCAACTGGTACGTGGACGGCGTGGAGGTGCATAATGCCAAGACAAAGCCGCGGGAGGAG
CAGTACAACAGCACGTACCGTGTGGTCAGCGTCCTCACCGTCCTGCACCAGGACTGGCTGAATGGCAAGG
AGTACAAGTGCAAGGTCTCCAACAAAGCCCTCCCAGCCCCCATCGAGAAAACCATCTCCAAAGCCAAAGG
GCAGCCCCGAGAACCACAGGTGTACACCCTGCCCCCATCCCGGGAGGAGATGACCAAGAACCAGGTCAGC
CTGACCTGCCTGGTCAAAGGCTTCTATCCCAGCGACATCGCCGTGGAGTGGGAGAGCAATGGGCAGCCGG
AGAACAACTACAAGACCACGCCTCCCGTGCTGGACTCCGACGGCTCCTTCTTCCTCTACAGCAAGCTCAC
CGTGGACAAGAGCAGGTGGCAGCAGGGGAACGTCTTCTCATGCTCCGTGATGCACGAGGCTCTGCACAAC
CACTACACGCAGAAGAGCCTCTCCCTGTCTCCGGGTAAATGAGTGCTAG
Features (pLannotate 1.2.2; 17 found; start..end, strand, type, name):
     15..136     -  polyA_signal   SV40 poly(A) signal: SV40 polyadenylation signal
    159..230     -  CDS            large T antigen (fragment): large T antigen from SV40 (simian virus 40)
    240..634     -  polyA_signal   β-globin poly(A): human β-globin polyadenylation signal
    651..1022    -  CDS            ble: BLE_STRHI - Experimental evidence at protein level: Swiss-Prot protein existence level 1. Binding protein with a strong affinity to the bleomycin family of antibiotics. From Streptoalloteichus hindustanus.
   1084..1127    -  promoter       EM7 promoter (fragment): synthetic bacterial promoter&nbsp
   1514..1613    -  promoter       CMV promoter (fragment): human cytomegalovirus (CMV) immediate early promoter
   1615..1918    -  enhancer       CMV enhancer: human cytomegalovirus immediate early enhancer
   1998..2586    -  rep_origin     ori: high-copy-number ColE1/pMB1/pBR322/pUC origin of replication
   2694..2742    +  polyA_signal   poly(A) signal: synthetic polyadenylation signal
   2753..2844    +  misc_feature   pause site: RNA polymerase II transcriptional pause signal from the human α2 globin gene
   2881..3092    +  promoter       EF-1α core promoter: core promoter for human elongation factor EF-1α
   3105..3373    +  LTR            5' LTR (truncated): truncated 5' long terminal repeat (LTR) from human T-cell leukemia virus (HTLV) type 1
   3423..3482    +  sig_peptide    IL-2 signal sequence: human interleukin-2 signal sequence
   3483..3509    +  CDS            3xHA (fragment): three tandem HA epitope tags
   3513..4613    +  CDS            malE (fragment): MALE_ECO57 - Experimental evidence at protein level: Swiss-Prot protein existence level 1. Part of the ABC transporter complex MalEFGK involved in maltose/maltodextrin import. Binds maltose and higher maltodextrins. From Escherichia coli O157:H7.
   4635..5549    +  CDS            ADGRE5 (fragment): AGRE5_HUMAN - Also known as CD97 From Homo sapiens (Human).
   5589..6269    +  CDS            IGHG1 (fragment): IGHG1_HUMAN - Experimental evidence at protein level: Swiss-Prot protein existence level 1. Constant region of immunoglobulin heavy chains. Immunoglobulins, also known as antibodies, are membrane-bound or secreted glycoproteins produced by B lymphocytes. In the recognition phase of humoral immunity, the membrane-bound immunoglobulins serve as receptors which, upon binding of a specific antigen, trigger the clonal expansion and differentiation of B lymphocytes into immunoglobulins- secreting plasma cells. Secreted immunoglobulins mediate the effector phase of humoral immunity, which results in
