[The description below was written by a language model from this plasmid's Addgene catalogue record and pLannotate feature annotations shown in this document.]
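Description:
HA-MBP-TEVpCS-ADGRE5 CTF-FLAG is a mammalian expression plasmid built on the pFuse-hIgG1-Fc2 backbone and used to express the transmembrane portion of the human adhesion GPCR ADGRE5 (CD97). It replicates in E. coli from a high-copy ColE1/pUC-type origin. Selection relies on the Streptoalloteichus hindustanus ble gene, which confers Zeocin/bleomycin resistance. The ble gene sits behind both a bacterial EM7 promoter and CMV enhancer/promoter elements and is followed by a β-globin polyadenylation signal, an arrangement that would allow the same marker to work in bacteria and in mammalian cells.

The expression cassette is driven by a composite promoter made of the EF-1α core promoter and a truncated HTLV-1 5' LTR segment. An upstream synthetic poly(A) signal and transcriptional pause site insulate it from read-through. The open reading frame begins with the human IL-2 signal sequence, which directs the protein into the secretory pathway. This is followed by an HA epitope, maltose-binding protein (malE) and, according to the construct name, a TEV protease cleavage site. Next comes the ADGRE5 C-terminal fragment, in which residues 1–530 are deleted, and a C-terminal FLAG tag that the feature table does not annotate.

The design suggests that MBP caps the N terminus of the receptor fragment, and that TEV cleavage could remove it to expose the tethered agonist region, in line with the associated study of tethered agonist signalling. The HA and FLAG tags permit detection of each end of the protein. An IgG1 Fc (IGHG1) fragment from the backbone is annotated downstream of the insert, followed by an SV40 poly(A) signal. The record does not say whether the Fc fragment is translated, and the C-terminal FLAG designation suggests that it probably is not.
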