Addgene plasmid #217693: HA-MBP-TEVpCS-ADGRE5 CTF-FLAG
Purpose: Mammalian expression of Adhesion G Protein-Coupled Receptor transmembrane domains
Depositing lab: Stephen Blacklow. Publication: Heterogeneity of tethered agonist signaling in adhesion G protein-coupled receptors. Dates AN, Jones DTD, Smith JS, Skiba MA, Rich MF, Burruss MM, Kruse AC, Blacklow SC. Cell Chem Biol. 2024 Aug 15;31(8):1542-1553.e4. doi: 10.1016/j.chembiol.2024.03.004. Epub 2024 Apr 11. PubMed 38608683.
Backbone
  Vector backbone: pFuse-hIgG1-Fc2
  Backbone manufacturer: Invitrogen
  Vector type: Mammalian Expression
Growth in bacteria
  Bacterial resistance: Bleocin (Zeocin), 50 μg/mL
  Growth temperature: 37°C
  Growth strain: DH5alpha
  Copy number: High Copy
Gene/Insert
  Gene/Insert name: ADGRE5 (alt name: CD97)
  Species: H. sapiens (human)
  Mutation: Deletion of residues 1-530
  Entrez Gene: ADGRE5 (a.k.a. CD97, TM7LN1)
  Tag / fusion protein: HA (N terminal on insert); FLAG (C terminal on insert)
  Cloning method: Gibson Cloning
Terms and licenses: Academic/Nonprofit Terms; Industry Terms: Not Available to Industry
Depositor comments: Please visit https://www.biorxiv.org/content/10.1101/2022.07.14.500097v2 for bioRxiv preprint.
How to cite: HA-MBP-TEVpCS-ADGRE5 CTF-FLAG was a gift from Stephen Blacklow (Addgene plasmid # 217693 ; http://n2t.net/addgene:217693 ; RRID:Addgene_217693)
