>Addgene plasmid #217693 | HA-MBP-TEVpCS-ADGRE5 CTF-FLAG | depositor partial sequence | sequence record 424441 | MBP-CTF Insert
ATGTACAGGATGCAACTCCTGTCTTGCATTGCACTAAGTCTTGCACTTGTCACGAATTCGTACCCATACG
ATGTTCCAGATTACGCTGGATCCAAAATTGAAGAAGGCAAACTGGTGATTTGGATTAACGGCGATAAAGG
CTATAACGGCCTGGCGGAAGTGGGCAAAAAATTTGAAAAAGATACCGGCATTAAAGTGACCGTGGAACAT
CCGGATAAACTGGAAGAAAAATTTCCGCAGGTGGCGGCGACCGGCGATGGCCCGGATATTATTTTTTGGG
CGCATGATCGCTTTGGCGGCTATGCGCAGAGCGGCCTGCTGGCGGAAATTACCCCGGATAAAGCGTTTCA
GGATAAACTGTATCCGTTTACCTGGGATGCGGTGCGCTATAACGGCAAACTGATTGCGTATCCGATTGCG
GTGGAAGCGCTGAGCCTGATTTATAACAAAGATCTGCTGCCGAACCCGCCGAAAACCTGGGAAGAAATTC
CGGCGCTGGATAAAGAACTGAAAGCGAAAGGCAAAAGCGCGCTGATGTTTAACCTGCAGGAACCGTATTT
TACCTGGCCGCTGATTGCGGCGGATGGCGGCTATGCGTTTAAATATGAAAACGGCAAATATGATATTAAA
GATGTGGGCGTGGATAACGCGGGCGCGAAAGCGGGCCTGACCTTTCTGGTGGATCTGATTAAAAACAAAC
ATATGAACGCGGATACCGATTATAGCATTGCGGAAGCGGCGTTTAACAAAGGCGAAACCGCGATGACCAT
TAACGGCCCGTGGGCGTGGAGCAACATTGATACCAGCAAAGTGAACTATGGCGTGACCGTGCTGCCGACC
TTTAAAGGCCAGCCGAGCAAACCGTTTGTGGGCGTGCTGAGCGCGGGCATTAACGCGGCGAGCCCGAACA
AAGAACTGGCGAAAGAATTTCTGGAAAACTATCTGCTGACCGATGAAGGCCTGGAAGCGGTGAACAAAGA
TAAACCGCTGGGCGCGGTGGCGCTGAAAAGCTATGAAGAAGAACTGGCGAAAGATCCGCGCATTGCGGCG
ACCATGGAAAACGCGCAGAAAGGCGAAATTATGCCGAACATTCCGCAGATGAGCGCGTTTTGGTATGCGG
TGCGCACCGCGGTGATTAACGCGGCGAGCGGCCGCCAGACCGTGGATGAAGCGCTGAAAGATGCGCAGAC
CAACGAGAACCTTTACTTCCAAAGCAGCTTTGCGATCCTTATGGCTCATTATGACGTGGAGGACTGGAAG
CTGACCCTGATCACCAGGGTGGGACTGGCGCTGTCACTCTTCTGCCTGCTGCTGTGCATCCTCACTTTCC
TGCTGGTGCGGCCCATCCAGGGCTCGCGCACCACCATACACCTGCACCTCTGCATCTGCCTCTTCGTGGG
CTCCACCATCTTCCTGGCCGGCATCGAGAACGAAGGCGGCCAGGTGGGGCTGCGCTGCCGCCTGGTGGCC
GGGCTGCTGCACTACTGTTTCCTGGCCGCCTTCTGCTGGATGAGCCTCGAAGGCCTGGAGCTCTACTTTC
TTGTGGTGCGCGTGTTCCAAGGCCAGGGCCTGAGTACGCGCTGGCTCTGCCTGATCGGCTATGGCGTGCC
CCTGCTCATCGTGGGCGTCTCGGCTGCCATCTACAGCAAGGGCTACGGCCGCCCCAGATACTGCTGGTTG
GACTTTGAGCAGGGCTTCCTCTGGAGCTTCTTGGGACCTGTGACCTTCATCATTTTGTGCAATGCTGTCA
TTTTCGTGACTACCGTCTGGAAGCTCACTCAGAAGTTTTCTGAAATCAATCCAGACATGAAGAAATTAAA
GAAGGCGAGGGCGCTGACCATCACGGCCATCGCGCAGCTCTTCCTGTTGGGCTGCACCTGGGTCTTTGGC
CTGTTCATCTTCGACGATCGGAGCTTGGTGCTGACCTATGTGTTTACCATCCTCAACTGCCTGCAGGGCG
CCTTCCTCTACCTGCTGCACTGCCTGCTCAACAAGAAGGTTCGGGAAGAATACCGGAAGTGGGCCTGCCT
AGTTGCTGGGGGGAGCAAGTACTCAGAATTCACCTCCACCACGTCTGGCACTGGCCACAATCAGACCCGG
GCCCTCAGGGCATCAGAGTCCGGCATAGGTTCTGACTACAAAGACGATGACGACAAGTGAAGATCTGACA
AAACTCAC
